Addgene plasmid #90375: pLminP_Luc2P_RE33
Purpose: AP1 - c-Fos, c-Jun, ATF, and JDP gene family gene reporter
Depositing lab: Ramnik Xavier. Depositing organization: Broad Institute. Publication: Simultaneous Pathway Activity Inference and Gene Expression Analysis Using RNA Sequencing. O'Connell DJ, Kolde R, Sooknah M, Graham DB, Sundberg TB, Latorre IJ, Mikkelsen TS, Xavier RJ. Cell Syst. 2016 May 25;2(5):323-34. doi: 10.1016/j.cels.2016.04.011. Epub 2016 May 19. PubMed 27211859.
Backbone
  Vector backbone: pLenti7.3
  Backbone manufacturer: Thermo Fisher
  Backbone size w/o insert (bp): 7251
  Total vector size (bp): 9293
  Vector type: Lentiviral
  Selectable markers: eGFP
Growth in bacteria
  Bacterial resistance: Ampicillin, 100 μg/mL
  Growth temperature: 30°C
  Growth strain: NEB Stable
  Growth instructions: Plasmid prone to recombination, we recommend screening multiple, small colonies to ensure recovery of full plasmid
  Copy number: High Copy
Gene/Insert
  Gene/Insert name: Firefly luciferase (alt name: Luc2P)
  Species: P. pyralis
  Insert size (bp): 1776
  Promoter: AP1
  Cloning method: Gibson Cloning
  Sequencing primers: 5′ GGTACAGTGCAGGGGAAAGA
Resource information
  A portion of this plasmid was derived from a plasmid made by: pGL4.29 reporter vector (Promega)
Terms and licenses: Academic/Nonprofit Terms; Industry Terms: Not Available to Industry
How to cite: pLminP_Luc2P_RE33 was a gift from Ramnik Xavier (Addgene plasmid # 90375 ; http://n2t.net/addgene:90375 ; RRID:Addgene_90375)
