[The description below was written by a language model from this plasmid's Addgene catalogue record and pLannotate feature annotations shown in this document.]
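Description:
pLminP_Luc2P_RE33 is a lentiviral transcriptional reporter built on the pLenti7.3 backbone and designed to read out activity of AP1-family transcription factors (c-Fos, c-Jun, ATF and JDP members). It is propagated in E. coli through a high-copy ColE1/pUC-type origin with ampicillin resistance (AmpR); an f1 origin, an SV40 origin and residual lac/T7/T3 cloning-vector elements are also present. The record notes that the plasmid is prone to recombination in bacteria, as is common for LTR-containing vectors. The catalogue gives a total size of 9,293 bp, whereas the sequenced record annotated here is 9,218 nt, a small discrepancy the record does not explain.

The viral portion has a third-generation, self-inactivating layout: an RSV promoter fused to a truncated HIV-1 5' LTR drives genomic RNA production in packaging cells, followed by the Ψ packaging signal, a gag fragment, the RRE for Rev-dependent nuclear export, the cPPT/CTS, and a ΔU3 3' LTR that disables LTR promoter activity after integration. The reporter cassette consists of a minimal TATA-box promoter (minP) with low basal activity driving the synthetic firefly luc2 gene fused to an hPEST degradation sequence (Luc2P), derived in part from pGL4.29. The catalogue lists the promoter as AP1, implying response elements upstream of minP, although these are not individually annotated in the feature table. The PEST tag shortens luciferase half-life, so the signal follows changes in transcription more closely. A WPRE follows to enhance expression, and a separate SV40 promoter drives Emerald GFP, which marks transduced cells in place of a drug selection. The construct is used to create stably transduced cells for monitoring AP1 pathway activity.
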