Features (pLannotate 1.2.2; 28 found; start..end, strand, type, name):
      1..227     +  promoter       RSV promoter: Rous sarcoma virus enhancer/promoter
    228..408     +  LTR            5' LTR (truncated): truncated 5' long terminal repeat (LTR) from HIV-1
    455..580     +  misc_feature   HIV-1 Ψ: packaging signal of human immunodeficiency virus type 1
    564..927     +  CDS            HIV-1 gag (fragment): gag protein from human immunodeficiency virus 1; gag
   1073..1306    +  misc_feature   RRE: The Rev response element (RRE) of HIV-1 allows for Rev-dependent mRNA export from the nucleus to the cytoplasm.
   1683..1783    +  CDS            Rev (fragment): human immunodeficiency virus 1 (HIV-1) Rev protein; rev; enhances nuclear export of unspliced and incompletely spliced viral mRNAs
   1802..1919    +  misc_feature   cPPT/CTS: central polypurine tract and central termination sequence of HIV-1
   2048..2079    +  promoter       minP: minimal TATA-box promoter with low basal activity
   2112..3761    +  CDS            luciferase: firefly luciferase synthetic luc2 version of the luciferase gene
   3765..3884    +  CDS            hPEST: PEST degradation sequence from mouse ornithine decarboxylase human codon-optimized
   3976..4564    +  misc_feature   WPRE: woodchuck hepatitis virus posttranscriptional regulatory element
   4579..4895    +  promoter       SV40 promoter: SV40 enhancer and early promoter
   4946..5665    +  CDS            EmGFP: Emerald GFP mammalian codon-optimized
   5664..5735    +  CDS            nef (fragment): NEF_HV1Z2 - Experimental evidence at protein level: Swiss-Prot protein existence level 1. Extracellular Nef protein targets CD4(+) T-lymphocytes for apoptosis by interacting with CXCR4 surface receptors. From Human immunodeficiency virus type 1 group M subtype D (isolate Z2/CDC-Z34) (HIV-1).
   5737..5970    +  LTR            3' LTR (ΔU3): self-inactivating 3' long terminal repeat (LTR) from HIV-1
   6042..6163    +  polyA_signal   SV40 poly(A) signal: SV40 polyadenylation signal
   6203..6338    +  rep_origin     SV40 ori: SV40 origin of replication
   6359..6377    -  promoter       T7 promoter: promoter for bacteriophage T7 RNA polymerase
   6385..6540    +  CDS            lacZα (fragment): LacZα fragment of β-galactosidase; lacZ fragment
   6545..6973    +  rep_origin     f1 ori (sequence partly withheld): f1 bacteriophage origin of replication; arrow indicates direction of (+) strand synthesis
   7026..7130    +  promoter       AmpR promoter: bla
   7131..7991    +  CDS            AmpR: β-lactamase; bla; confers resistance to ampicillin, carbenicillin, and related antibiotics
   8162..8750    +  rep_origin     ori: high-copy-number ColE1/pMB1/pBR322/pUC origin of replication
   8933..9025    +  CDS            lacI (fragment): lac repressor; lacI; The lac repressor binds to the lac operator to inhibit transcription in E. coli. This inhibition can be relieved by adding lactose or isopropyl-β-D-thiogalactopyranoside (IPTG).
   9038..9059    +  protein_bind   CAP binding site: CAP binding activates transcription in the presence of cAMP. E. coli catabolite activator protein
   9074..9104    +  promoter       lac promoter: promoter for the E. coli lac operon
   9112..9128    +  protein_bind   lac operator: The lac repressor binds to the lac operator to inhibit transcription in E. coli. This inhibition can be relieved by adding lactose or isopropyl-β-D-thiogalactopyranoside (IPTG). lac repressor encoded by lacI
   9173..9191    +  promoter       T3 promoter: promoter for bacteriophage T3 RNA polymerase
>Addgene plasmid #90375 | pLminP_Luc2P_RE33 | addgene full sequence | sequence record 491990 | Addgene NGS Result
TGTAGTCTTATGCAATACTCTTGTAGTCTTGCAACATGGTAACGATGAGTTAGCAACATGCCTTACAAGG
AGAGAAAAAGCACCGTGCATGCCGATTGGTGGAAGTAAGGTGGTACGATCGTGCCTTATTAGGAAGGCAA
CAGACGGGTCTGACATGGATTGGACGAACCACTGAATTGCCGCATTGCAGAGATATTGTATTTAAGTGCC
TAGCTCGATACATAAACGGGTCTCTCTGGTTAGACCAGATCTGAGCCTGGGAGCTCTCTGGCTAACTAGG
GAACCCACTGCTTAAGCCTCAATAAAGCTTGCCTTGAGTGCTTCAAGTAGTGTGTGCCCGTCTGTTGTGT
GACTCTGGTAACTAGAGATCCCTCAGACCCTTTTAGTCAGTGTGGAAAATCTCTAGCAGTGGCGCCCGAA
CAGGGACTTGAAAGCGAAAGGGAAACCAGAGGAGCTCTCTCGACGCAGGACTCGGCTTGCTGAAGCGCGC
ACGGCAAGAGGCGAGGGGCGGCGACTGGTGAGTACGCCAAAAATTTTGACTAGCGGAGGCTAGAAGGAGA
GAGATGGGTGCGAGAGCGTCAGTATTAAGCGGGGGAGAATTAGATCGCGATGGGAAAAAATTCGGTTAAG
GCCAGGGGGAAAGAAAAAATATAAATTAAAACATATAGTATGGGCAAGCAGGGAGCTAGAACGATTCGCA
GTTAATCCTGGCCTGTTAGAAACATCAGAAGGCTGTAGACAAATACTGGGACAGCTACAACCATCCCTTC
AGACAGGATCAGAAGAACTTAGATCATTATATAATACAGTAGCAACCCTCTATTGTGTGCATCAAAGGAT
AGAGATAAAAGACACCAAGGAAGCTTTAGACAAGATAGAGGAAGAGCAAAACAAAAGTAAGACCACCGCA
CAGCAAGCGGCCGCTGATCTTCAGACCTGGAGGAGGAGATATGAGGGACAATTGGAGAAGTGAATTATAT
AAATATAAAGTAGTAAAAATTGAACCATTAGGAGTAGCACCCACCAAGGCAAAGAGAAGAGTGGTGCAGA
GAGAAAAAAGAGCAGTGGGAATAGGAGCTTTGTTCCTTGGGTTCTTGGGAGCAGCAGGAAGCACTATGGG
CGCAGCGTCAATGACGCTGACGGTACAGGCCAGACAATTATTGTCTGGTATAGTGCAGCAGCAGAACAAT
TTGCTGAGGGCTATTGAGGCGCAACAGCATCTGTTGCAACTCACAGTCTGGGGCATCAAGCAGCTCCAGG
CAAGAATCCTGGCTGTGGAAAGATACCTAAAGGATCAACAGCTCCTGGGGATTTGGGGTTGCTCTGGAAA
ACTCATTTGCACCACTGCTGTGCCTTGGAATGCTAGTTGGAGTAATAAATCTCTGGAACAGATTTGGAAT
CACACGACCTGGATGGAGTGGGACAGAGAAATTAACAATTACACAAGCTTAATACACTCCTTAATTGAAG
AATCGCAAAACCAGCAAGAAAAGAATGAACAAGAATTATTGGAATTAGATAAATGGGCAAGTTTGTGGAA
TTGGTTTAACATAACAAATTGGCTGTGGTATATAAAATTATTCATAATGATAGTAGGAGGCTTGGTAGGT
TTAAGAATAGTTTTTGCTGTACTTTCTATAGTGAATAGAGTTAGGCAGGGATATTCACCATTATCGTTTC
AGACCCACCTCCCAACCCCGAGGGGACCCGACAGGCCCGAAGGAATAGAAGAAGAAGGTGGAGAGAGAGA
CAGAGACAGATCCATTCGATTAGTGAACGGATCTCGACGGTATCGGTTAACTTTTAAAAGAAAAGGGGGG
ATTGGGGGGTACAGTGCAGGGGAAAGAATAGTAGACATAATAGCAACAGACATACAAACTAAAGAATTAC
AAAAACAAATTACAAAAATTCAAAATTTTATCGATCGCACCAGCGTGTGGATCTGAGTCAGTGAGTCACT
GACTCACTGACTCATGAGTCAGCTGACTCTGAGTCAGTGAGTCAGGATCCGAGAACAGATCTGGCCTCGG
CGGCCAAGCTTAGACACTAGAGGGTATATAATGGAAGCTCGACTTCCAGCTTGGCAATCCGGTACTGTTG
GTAAAGCCACCATGGAAGATGCCAAAAACATTAAGAAGGGCCCAGCGCCATTCTACCCACTCGAAGACGG
GACCGCCGGCGAGCAGCTGCACAAAGCCATGAAGCGCTACGCCCTGGTGCCCGGCACCATCGCCTTTACC
GACGCACATATCGAGGTGGACATTACCTACGCCGAGTACTTCGAGATGAGCGTTCGGCTGGCAGAAGCTA
TGAAGCGCTATGGGCTGAATACAAACCATCGGATCGTGGTGTGCAGCGAGAATAGCTTGCAGTTCTTCAT
GCCCGTGTTGGGTGCCCTGTTCATCGGTGTGGCTGTGGCCCCAGCTAACGACATCTACAACGAGCGCGAG
CTGCTGAACAGCATGGGCATCAGCCAGCCCACCGTCGTATTCGTGAGCAAGAAAGGGCTGCAAAAGATCC
TCAACGTGCAAAAGAAGCTACCGATCATACAAAAGATCATCATCATGGATAGCAAGACCGACTACCAGGG
CTTCCAAAGCATGTACACCTTCGTGACTTCCCATTTGCCACCCGGCTTCAACGAGTACGACTTCGTGCCC
GAGAGCTTCGACCGGGACAAAACCATCGCCCTGATCATGAACAGTAGTGGCAGTACCGGATTGCCCAAGG
GCGTAGCCCTACCGCACCGCACCGCTTGTGTCCGATTCAGTCATGCCCGCGACCCCATCTTCGGCAACCA
GATCATCCCCGACACCGCTATCCTCAGCGTGGTGCCATTTCACCACGGCTTCGGCATGTTCACCACGCTG
GGCTACTTGATCTGCGGCTTTCGGGTCGTGCTCATGTACCGCTTCGAGGAGGAGCTATTCTTGCGCAGCT
TGCAAGACTATAAGATTCAATCTGCCCTGCTGGTGCCCACACTATTTAGCTTCTTCGCTAAGAGCACTCT
CATCGACAAGTACGACCTAAGCAACTTGCACGAGATCGCCAGCGGCGGGGCGCCGCTCAGCAAGGAGGTA
GGTGAGGCCGTGGCCAAACGCTTCCACCTACCAGGCATCCGCCAGGGCTACGGCCTGACAGAAACAACCA
GCGCCATTCTGATCACCCCCGAAGGGGACGACAAGCCTGGCGCAGTAGGCAAGGTGGTGCCCTTCTTCGA
GGCTAAGGTGGTGGACTTGGACACCGGTAAGACACTGGGTGTGAACCAGCGCGGCGAGCTGTGCGTCCGT
GGCCCCATGATCATGAGCGGCTACGTTAACAACCCCGAGGCTACAAACGCTCTCATCGACAAGGACGGCT
GGCTGCACAGCGGCGACATCGCCTACTGGGACGAGGACGAGCACTTCTTCATCGTGGACCGGCTGAAGAG
CCTGATCAAATACAAGGGCTACCAGGTAGCCCCAGCCGAACTGGAGAGCATCCTGCTGCAACACCCCAAC
ATCTTCGACGCCGGGGTCGCCGGCCTGCCCGACGACGATGCCGGCGAGCTGCCCGCCGCAGTCGTCGTGC
TGGAACACGGTAAAACCATGACCGAGAAGGAGATCGTGGACTATGTGGCCAGCCAGGTTACAACCGCCAA
GAAGCTGCGCGGTGGTGTTGTGTTCGTGGACGAGGTGCCTAAAGGACTGACCGGCAAGTTGGACGCCCGC
AAGATCCGCGAGATTCTCATTAAGGCCAAGAAGGGCGGCAAGATCGCCGTGAATTCTCACGGCTTCCCTC
CCGAGGTGGAGGAGCAGGCCGCCGGCACCCTGCCCATGAGCTGCGCCCAGGAGAGCGGCATGGATAGACA
CCCTGCTGCTTGCGCCAGCGCCAGGATCAACGTCTAAGGCCGCGACTCTAGAACGCGTCACTGCGGCTCG
GGGGCGCGCACGCTAGACTACAGACATCAGCGCGTACCGGTTAGTAATGATCGACAATCAACCTCTGGAT
TACAAAATTTGTGAAAGATTGACTGGTATTCTTAACTATGTTGCTCCTTTTACGCTATGTGGATACGCTG
CTTTAATGCCTTTGTATCATGCTATTGCTTCCCGTATGGCTTTCATTTTCTCCTCCTTGTATAAATCCTG
GTTGCTGTCTCTTTATGAGGAGTTGTGGCCCGTTGTCAGGCAACGTGGCGTGGTGTGCACTGTGTTTGCT
GACGCAACCCCCACTGGTTGGGGCATTGCCACCACCTGTCAGCTCCTTTCCGGGACTTTCGCTTTCCCCC
TCCCTATTGCCACGGCGGAACTCATCGCCGCCTGCCTTGCCCGCTGCTGGACAGGGGCTCGGCTGTTGGG
CACTGACAATTCCGTGGTGTTGTCGGGGAAGCTGACGTCCTTTCCATGGCTGCTCGCCTGTGTTGCCACC
TGGATTCTGCGCGGGACGTCCTTCTGCTACGTCCCTTCGGCCCTCAATCCAGCGGACCTTCCTTCCCGCG
GCCTGCTGCCGGCTCTGCGGCCTCTTCCGCGTCTTCGCCTTCGCCCTCAGACGAGTCGGATCTCCCTTTG
GGCCGCCTCCCCGCCTGGCGATGGTACCGGTGTGGAAAGTCCCCAGGCTCCCCAGCAGGCAGAAGTATGC
AAAGCATGCATCTCAATTAGTCAGCAACCAGGTGTGGAAAGTCCCCAGGCTCCCCAGCAGGCAGAAGTAT
GCAAAGCATGCATCTCAATTAGTCAGCAACCATAGTCCCGCCCCTAACTCCGCCCATCCCGCCCCTAACT
CCGCCCAGTTCCGCCCATTCTCCGCCCCATGGCTGACTAATTTTTTTTATTTATGCAGAGGCCGAGGCCG
CCTCTGCCTCTGAGCTATTCCAGAAGTAGTGAGGAGGCTTTTTTGGAGGCCTAGGCTTTTGCAAAAAGCT
CCCGGGAGCTTGTATATCCATTTTCGGATCTGATCAGCACCTAGCATGGTGAGCAAGGGCGAGGAGCTGT
TCACCGGGGTGGTGCCCATCCTGGTCGAGCTGGACGGCGACGTAAACGGCCACAAGTTCAGCGTGTCCGG
CGAGGGCGAGGGCGATGCCACCTACGGCAAGCTGACCCTGAAGTTCATCTGCACCACCGGCAAGCTGCCC
GTGCCCTGGCCCACCCTCGTGACCACCTTCACCTACGGCGTGCAGTGCTTCGCCCGCTACCCCGACCACA
TGAAGCAGCACGACTTCTTCAAGTCCGCCATGCCCGAAGGCTACGTCCAGGAGCGCACCATCTTCTTCAA
GGACGACGGCAACTACAAGACCCGCGCCGAGGTGAAGTTCGAGGGCGACACCCTGGTGAACCGCATCGAG
CTGAAGGGCATCGACTTCAAGGAGGACGGCAACATCCTGGGGCACAAGCTGGAGTACAACTACAACAGCC
ACAAGGTCTATATCACCGCCGACAAGCAGAAGAACGGCATCAAGGTGAACTTCAAGACCCGCCACAACAT
CGAGGACGGCAGCGTGCAGCTCGCCGACCACTACCAGCAGAACACCCCCATCGGCGACGGCCCCGTGCTG
CTGCCCGACAACCACTACCTGAGCACCCAGTCCGCCCTGAGCAAAGACCCCAACGAGAAGCGCGATCACA
TGGTCCTGCTGGAGTTCGTGACCGCCGCCGGGATCACTCTCGGCATGGACGAGCTGTACAAGTAAGGTAC
CTTTAAGACCAATGACTTACAAGGCAGCTGTAGATCTTAGCCACTTTTTAAAAGAAAAGGGGGGACTGGA
AGGGCTAATTCACTCCCAACGAAGACAAGATCTGCTTTTTGCTTGTACTGGGTCTCTCTGGTTAGACCAG
ATCTGAGCCTGGGAGCTCTCTGGCTAACTAGGGAACCCACTGCTTAAGCCTCAATAAAGCTTGCCTTGAG
TGCTTCAAGTAGTGTGTGCCCGTCTGTTGTGTGACTCTGGTAACTAGAGATCCCTCAGACCCTTTTAGTC
AGTGTGGAAAATCTCTAGCAGTAGTAGTTCATGTCATCTTATTATTCAGTATTTATAACTTGCAAAGAAA
TGAATATCAGAGAGTGAGAGGAACTTGTTTATTGCAGCTTATAATGGTTACAAATAAAGCAATAGCATCA
CAAATTTCACAAATAAAGCATTTTTTTCACTGCATTCTAGTTGTGGTTTGTCCAAACTCATCAATGTATC
TTATCATGTCTGGCTCTAGCTATCCCGCCCCTAACTCCGCCCATCCCGCCCCTAACTCCGCCCAGTTCCG
CCCATTCTCCGCCCCATGGCTGACTAATTTTTTTTATTTATGCAGAGGCCGAGGCCGCCTCGGCCTCTGA
GCTATTCCAGAAGTAGTGAGGAGGCTTTTTTGGAGGCCTAGGGACGTACCCAATTCGCCCTATAGTGAGT
CGTATTACGCGCGCTCACTGGCCGTCGTTTTACAACGTCGTGACTGGGAAAACCCTGGCGTTACCCAACT
TAATCGCCTTGCAGCACATCCCCCTTTCGCCAGCTGGCGTAATAGCGAAGAGGCCCGCACCGATCGCCCT
TCCCAACAGTTGCGCAGCCTGAATGGCGAATGGG
[124 nt withheld, positions 6545-6668]
C
[91 nt withheld, positions 6670-6760]
A
[49 nt withheld, positions 6762-6810]
CCTTTGACGTTGGAGTCCACGTTCTTT
[37 nt withheld, positions 6838-6874]
ACCCTATCTCGGTCTATTCTTTTGATTTATAAGGGATTTTGCCGATTTCGGCCTATTGGTTAAAAAATGA
GCTGATTTAACAAAAATTTAACGCGAATTTTAACAAAATATTAACGCTTACAATTTAGGTGGCACTTTTC
GGGGAAATGTGCGCGGAACCCCTATTTGTTTATTTTTCTAAATACATTCAAATATGTATCCGCTCATGAG
ACAATAACCCTGATAAATGCTTCAATAATATTGAAAAAGGAAGAGTATGAGTATTCAACATTTCCGTGTC
GCCCTTATTCCCTTTTTTGCGGCATTTTGCCTTCCTGTTTTTGCTCACCCAGAAACGCTGGTGAAAGTAA
AAGATGCTGAAGATCAGTTGGGTGCACGAGTGGGTTACATCGAACTGGATCTCAACAGCGGTAAGATCCT
TGAGAGTTTTCGCCCCGAAGAACGTTTTCCAATGATGAGCACTTTTAAAGTTCTGCTATGTGGCGCGGTA
TTATCCCGTATTGACGCCGGGCAAGAGCAACTCGGTCGCCGCATACACTATTCTCAGAATGACTTGGTTG
AGTACTCACCAGTCACAGAAAAGCATCTTACGGATGGCATGACAGTAAGAGAATTATGCAGTGCTGCCAT
AACCATGAGTGATAACACTGCGGCCAACTTACTTCTGACAACGATCGGAGGACCGAAGGAGCTAACCGCT
TTTTTGCACAACATGGGGGATCATGTAACTCGCCTTGATCGTTGGGAACCGGAGCTGAATGAAGCCATAC
CAAACGACGAGCGTGACACCACGATGCCTGTAGCAATGGCAACAACGTTGCGCAAACTATTAACTGGCGA
ACTACTTACTCTAGCTTCCCGGCAACAATTAATAGACTGGATGGAGGCGGATAAAGTTGCAGGACCACTT
CTGCGCTCGGCCCTTCCGGCTGGCTGGTTTATTGCTGATAAATCTGGAGCCGGTGAGCGTGGGTCTCGCG
GTATCATTGCAGCACTGGGGCCAGATGGTAAGCCCTCCCGTATCGTAGTTATCTACACGACGGGGAGTCA
GGCAACTATGGATGAACGAAATAGACAGATCGCTGAGATAGGTGCCTCACTGATTAAGCATTGGTAACTG
TCAGACCAAGTTTACTCATATATACTTTAGATTGATTTAAAACTTCATTTTTAATTTAAAAGGATCTAGG
TGAAGATCCTTTTTGATAATCTCATGACCAAAATCCCTTAACGTGAGTTTTCGTTCCACTGAGCGTCAGA
CCCCGTAGAAAAGATCAAAGGATCTTCTTGAGATCCTTTTTTTCTGCGCGTAATCTGCTGCTTGCAAACA
AAAAAACCACCGCTACCAGCGGTGGTTTGTTTGCCGGATCAAGAGCTACCAACTCTTTTTCCGAAGGTAA
CTGGCTTCAGCAGAGCGCAGATACCAAATACTGTTCTTCTAGTGTAGCCGTAGTTAGGCCACCACTTCAA
GAACTCTGTAGCACCGCCTACATACCTCGCTCTGCTAATCCTGTTACCAGTGGCTGCTGCCAGTGGCGAT
AAGTCGTGTCTTACCGGGTTGGACTCAAGACGATAGTTACCGGATAAGGCGCAGCGGTCGGGCTGAACGG
GGGGTTCGTGCACACAGCCCAGCTTGGAGCGAACGACCTACACCGAACTGAGATACCTACAGCGTGAGCT
ATGAGAAAGCGCCACGCTTCCCGAAGGGAGAAAGGCGGACAGGTATCCGGTAAGCGGCAGGGTCGGAACA
GGAGAGCGCACGAGGGAGCTTCCAGGGGGAAACGCCTGGTATCTTTATAGTCCTGTCGGGTTTCGCCACC
TCTGACTTGAGCGTCGATTTTTGTGATGCTCGTCAGGGGGGCGGAGCCTATGGAAAAACGCCAGCAACGC
GGCCTTTTTACGGTTCCTGGCCTTTTGCTGGCCTTTTGCTCACATGTTCTTTCCTGCGTTATCCCCTGAT
TCTGTGGATAACCGTATTACCGCCTTTGAGTGAGCTGATACCGCTCGCCGCAGCCGAACGACCGAGCGCA
GCGAGTCAGTGAGCGAGGAAGCGGAAGAGCGCCCAATACGCAAACCGCCTCTCCCCGCGCGTTGGCCGAT
TCATTAATGCAGCTGGCACGACAGGTTTCCCGACTGGAAAGCGGGCAGTGAGCGCAACGCAATTAATGTG
AGTTAGCTCACTCATTAGGCACCCCAGGCTTTACACTTTATGCTTCCGGCTCGTATGTTGTGTGGAATTG
TGAGCGGATAACAATTTCACACAGGAAACAGCTATGACCATGATTACGCCAAGCGCGCAATTAACCCTCA
CTAAAGGGAACAAAAGCTGGAGCTGCAAGCTTAA
